>Addgene plasmid #77732 | ABL1 gRNA (BRDN0001147582) | addgene full sequence | sequence record 188322 | Addgene Assembled Sequence
CCCGGGTGCAAAGATGGATAAAGTTTTAAACAGAGAGGAATCTTTGCAGCTAATGGACCTTCTAGGTCTT
GAAAGGAGTGGGAATTGGCTCCGGTGCCCGTCAGTGGGCAGAGCGCACATCGCCCACAGTCCCCGAGAAG
TTGGGGGGAGGGGTCGGCAATTGATCCGGTGCCTAGAGAAGGTGGCGCGGGGTAAACTGGGAAAGTGATG
TCGTGTACTGGCTCCGCCTTTTTCCCGAGGGTGGGGGAGAACCGTATATAAGTGCAGTAGTCGCCGTGAA
CGTTCTTTTTCGCAACGGGTTTGCCGCCAGAACACAGGTAAGTGCCGTGTGTGGTTCCCGCGGGCCTGGC
CTCTTTACGGGTTATGGCCCTTGCGTGCCTTGAATTACTTCCACCTGGCTGCAGTACGTGATTCTTGATC
CCGAGCTTCGGGTTGGAAGTGGGTGGGAGAGTTCGAGGCCTTGCGCTTAAGGAGCCCCTTCGCCTCGTGC
TTGAGTTGAGGCCTGGCCTGGGCGCTGGGGCCGCCGCGTGCGAATCTGGTGGCACCTTCGCGCCTGTCTC
GCTGCTTTCGATAAGTCTCTAGCCATTTAAAATTTTTGATGACCTGCTGCGACGCTTTTTTTCTGGCAAG
ATAGTCTTGTAAATGCGGGCCAAGATCTGCACACTGGTATTTCGGTTTTTGGGGCCGCGGGCGGCGACGG
GGCCCGTGCGTCCCAGCGCACATGTTCGGCGAGGCGGGGCCTGCGAGCGCGGCCACCGAGAATCGGACGG
GGGTAGTCTCAAGCTGGCCGGCCTGCTCTGGTGCCTGGCCTCGCGCCGCCGTGTATCGCCCCGCCCTGGG
CGGCAAGGCTGGCCCGGTCGGCACCAGTTGCGTGAGCGGAAAGATGGCCGCTTCCCGGCCCTGCTGCAGG
GAGCTCAAAATGGAGGACGCGGCGCTCGGGAGAGCGGGCGGGTGAGTCACCCACACAAAGGAAAAGGGCC
TTTCCGTCCTCAGCCGTCGCTTCATGTGACTCCACGGAGTACCGGGCGCCGTCCAGGCACCTCGATTAGT
TCTCGAGCTTTTGGAGTACGTCGTCTTTAGGTTGGGGGGAGGGGTTTTATGCGATGGAGTTTCCCCACAC
TGAGTGGGTGGAGACTGAAGTTAGGCCAGCTTGGCACTTGATGTAATTCTCCTTGGAATTTGCCCTTTTT
GAGTTTGGATCTTGGTTCATTCTCAAGCCTCAGACAGTGGTTCAAAGTTTTTTTCTTCCATTTCAGGTGT
CGTGACGTACGGCCACCATGACCGAGTACAAGCCCACGGTGCGCCTCGCCACCCGCGACGACGTCCCCAG
GGCCGTACGCACCCTCGCCGCCGCGTTCGCCGACTACCCCGCCACGCGCCACACCGTCGATCCGGACCGC
CACATCGAGCGGGTCACCGAGCTGCAAGAACTCTTCCTCACGCGCGTCGGGCTCGACATCGGCAAGGTGT
GGGTCGCGGACGACGGCGCCGCCGTGGCGGTCTGGACCACGCCGGAGAGCGTCGAAGCGGGGGCGGTGTT
CGCCGAGATCGGCCCGCGCATGGCCGAGTTGAGCGGTTCCCGGCTGGCCGCGCAGCAACAGATGGAAGGC
CTCCTGGCGCCGCACCGGCCCAAGGAGCCCGCGTGGTTCCTGGCCACCGTCGGAGTCTCGCCCGACCACC
AGGGCAAGGGTCTGGGCAGCGCCGTCGTGCTCCCCGGAGTGGAGGCGGCCGAGCGCGCCGGGGTGCCCGC
CTTCCTGGAGACCTCCGCGCCCCGCAACCTCCCCTTCTACGAGCGGCTCGGCTTCACCGTCACCGCCGAC
GTCGAGGTGCCCGAAGGACCGCGCACCTGGTGCATGACCCGCAAGCCCGGTGCCTGAACGCGTTAAGTCG
ACAATCAACCTCTGGATTACAAAATTTGTGAAAGATTGACTGGTATTCTTAACTATGTTGCTCCTTTTAC
GCTATGTGGATACGCTGCTTTAATGCCTTTGTATCATGCTATTGCTTCCCGTATGGCTTTCATTTTCTCC
TCCTTGTATAAATCCTGGTTGCTGTCTCTTTATGAGGAGTTGTGGCCCGTTGTCAGGCAACGTGGCGTGG
TGTGCACTGTGTTTGCTGACGCAACCCCCACTGGTTGGGGCATTGCCACCACCTGTCAGCTCCTTTCCGG
GACTTTCGCTTTCCCCCTCCCTATTGCCACGGCGGAACTCATCGCCGCCTGCCTTGCCCGCTGCTGGACA
GGGGCTCGGCTGTTGGGCACTGACAATTCCGTGGTGTTGTCGGGGAAATCATCGTCCTTTCCTTGGCTGC
TCGCCTGTGTTGCCACCTGGATTCTGCGCGGGACGTCCTTCTGCTACGTCCCTTCGGCCCTCAATCCAGC
GGACCTTCCTTCCCGCGGCCTGCTGCCGGCTCTGCGGCCTCTTCCGCGTCTTCGCCTTCGCCCTCAGACG
AGTCGGATCTCCCTTTGGGCCGCCTCCCCGCGTCGACTTTAAGACCAATGACTTACAAGGCAGCTGTAGA
TCTTAGCCACTTTTTAAAAGAAAAGGGGGGACTGGAAGGGCTAATTCACTCCCAACGAAGACAAGATCTG
CTTTTTGCTTGTACTGGGTCTCTCTGGTTAGACCAGATCTGAGCCTGGGAGCTCTCTGGCTAACTAGGGA
ACCCACTGCTTAAGCCTCAATAAAGCTTGCCTTGAGTGCTTCAAGTAGTGTGTGCCCGTCTGTTGTGTGA
CTCTGGTAACTAGAGATCCCTCAGACCCTTTTAGTCAGTGTGGAAAATCTCTAGCAGTACGTATAGTAGT
TCATGTCATCTTATTATTCAGTATTTATAACTTGCAAAGAAATGAATATCAGAGAGTGAGAGGAACTTGT
TTATTGCAGCTTATAATGGTTACAAATAAAGCAATAGCATCACAAATTTCACAAATAAAGCATTTTTTTC
ACTGCATTCTAGTTGTGGTTTGTCCAAACTCATCAATGTATCTTATCATGTCTGGCTCTAGCTATCCCGC
CCCTAACTCCGCCCATCCCGCCCCTAACTCCGCCCAGTTCCGCCCATTCTCCGCCCCATGGCTGACTAAT
TTTTTTTATTTATGCAGAGGCCGAGGCCGCCTCGGCCTCTGAGCTATTCCAGAAGTAGTGAGGAGGCTTT
TTTGGAGGCCTAGGGACGTACCCAATTCGCCCTATAGTGAGTCGTATTACGCGCGCTCACTGGCCGTCGT
TTTACAACGTCGTGACTGGGAAAACCCTGGCGTTACCCAACTTAATCGCCTTGCAGCACATCCCCCTTTC
GCCAGCTGGCGTAATAGCGAAGAGGCCCGCACCGATCGCCCTTCCCAACAGTTGCGCAGCCTGAATGGCG
AATGGG
[124 nt withheld, positions 3367-3490]
C
[91 nt withheld, positions 3492-3582]
A
[49 nt withheld, positions 3584-3632]
CCTTTGACGTTGGAGTCCACGTTCTTT
[37 nt withheld, positions 3660-3696]
ACCCTATCTCGGTCTATTCTTTTGATTTATAAGGGATTTTGCCGATTTCGGCCTATTGGTTAAAAAATGA
GCTGATTTAACAAAAATTTAACGCGAATTTTAACAAAATATTAACGCTTACAATTTAGGTGGCACTTTTC
GGGGAAATGTGCGCGGAACCCCTATTTGTTTATTTTTCTAAATACATTCAAATATGTATCCGCTCATGAG
ACAATAACCCTGATAAATGCTTCAATAATATTGAAAAAGGAAGAGTATGAGTATTCAACATTTCCGTGTC
GCCCTTATTCCCTTTTTTGCGGCATTTTGCCTTCCTGTTTTTGCTCACCCAGAAACGCTGGTGAAAGTAA
AAGATGCTGAAGATCAGTTGGGTGCACGAGTGGGTTACATCGAACTGGATCTCAACAGCGGTAAGATCCT
TGAGAGTTTTCGCCCCGAAGAACGTTTTCCAATGATGAGCACTTTTAAAGTTCTGCTATGTGGCGCGGTA
TTATCCCGTATTGACGCCGGGCAAGAGCAACTCGGTCGCCGCATACACTATTCTCAGAATGACTTGGTTG
AGTACTCACCAGTCACAGAAAAGCATCTTACGGATGGCATGACAGTAAGAGAATTATGCAGTGCTGCCAT
AACCATGAGTGATAACACTGCGGCCAACTTACTTCTGACAACGATCGGAGGACCGAAGGAGCTAACCGCT
TTTTTGCACAACATGGGGGATCATGTAACTCGCCTTGATCGTTGGGAACCGGAGCTGAATGAAGCCATAC
CAAACGACGAGCGTGACACCACGATGCCTGTAGCAATGGCAACAACGTTGCGCAAACTATTAACTGGCGA
ACTACTTACTCTAGCTTCCCGGCAACAATTAATAGACTGGATGGAGGCGGATAAAGTTGCAGGACCACTT
CTGCGCTCGGCCCTTCCGGCTGGCTGGTTTATTGCTGATAAATCTGGAGCCGGTGAGCGTGGGTCTCGCG
GTATCATTGCAGCACTGGGGCCAGATGGTAAGCCCTCCCGTATCGTAGTTATCTACACGACGGGGAGTCA
GGCAACTATGGATGAACGAAATAGACAGATCGCTGAGATAGGTGCCTCACTGATTAAGCATTGGTAACTG
TCAGACCAAGTTTACTCATATATACTTTAGATTGATTTAAAACTTCATTTTTAATTTAAAAGGATCTAGG
TGAAGATCCTTTTTGATAATCTCATGACCAAAATCCCTTAACGTGAGTTTTCGTTCCACTGAGCGTCAGA
CCCCGTAGAAAAGATCAAAGGATCTTCTTGAGATCCTTTTTTTCTGCGCGTAATCTGCTGCTTGCAAACA
AAAAAACCACCGCTACCAGCGGTGGTTTGTTTGCCGGATCAAGAGCTACCAACTCTTTTTCCGAAGGTAA
CTGGCTTCAGCAGAGCGCAGATACCAAATACTGTTCTTCTAGTGTAGCCGTAGTTAGGCCACCACTTCAA
GAACTCTGTAGCACCGCCTACATACCTCGCTCTGCTAATCCTGTTACCAGTGGCTGCTGCCAGTGGCGAT
AAGTCGTGTCTTACCGGGTTGGACTCAAGACGATAGTTACCGGATAAGGCGCAGCGGTCGGGCTGAACGG
GGGGTTCGTGCACACAGCCCAGCTTGGAGCGAACGACCTACACCGAACTGAGATACCTACAGCGTGAGCT
ATGAGAAAGCGCCACGCTTCCCGAAGGGAGAAAGGCGGACAGGTATCCGGTAAGCGGCAGGGTCGGAACA
GGAGAGCGCACGAGGGAGCTTCCAGGGGGAAACGCCTGGTATCTTTATAGTCCTGTCGGGTTTCGCCACC
TCTGACTTGAGCGTCGATTTTTGTGATGCTCGTCAGGGGGGCGGAGCCTATGGAAAAACGCCAGCAACGC
GGCCTTTTTACGGTTCCTGGCCTTTTGCTGGCCTTTTGCTCACATGTTCTTTCCTGCGTTATCCCCTGAT
TCTGTGGATAACCGTATTACCGCCTTTGAGTGAGCTGATACCGCTCGCCGCAGCCGAACGACCGAGCGCA
GCGAGTCAGTGAGCGAGGAAGCGGAAGAGCGCCCAATACGCAAACCGCCTCTCCCCGCGCGTTGGCCGAT
TCATTAATGCAGCTGGCACGACAGGTTTCCCGACTGGAAAGCGGGCAGTGAGCGCAACGCAATTAATGTG
AGTTAGCTCACTCATTAGGCACCCCAGGCTTTACACTTTATGCTTCCGGCTCGTATGTTGTGTGGAATTG
TGAGCGGATAACAATTTCACACAGGAAACAGCTATGACCATGATTACGCCAAGCGCGCAATTAACCCTCA
CTAAAGGGAACAAAAGCTGGAGCTGCAAGCTTAATGTAGTCTTATGCAATACTCTTGTAGTCTTGCAACA
TGGTAACGATGAGTTAGCAACATGCCTTACAAGGAGAGAAAAAGCACCGTGCATGCCGATTGGTGGAAGT
AAGGTGGTACGATCGTGCCTTATTAGGAAGGCAACAGACGGGTCTGACATGGATTGGACGAACCACTGAA
TTGCCGCATTGCAGAGATATTGTATTTAAGTGCCTAGCTCGATACATAAACGGGTCTCTCTGGTTAGACC
AGATCTGAGCCTGGGAGCTCTCTGGCTAACTAGGGAACCCACTGCTTAAGCCTCAATAAAGCTTGCCTTG
AGTGCTTCAAGTAGTGTGTGCCCGTCTGTTGTGTGACTCTGGTAACTAGAGATCCCTCAGACCCTTTTAG
TCAGTGTGGAAAATCTCTAGCAGTGGCGCCCGAACAGGGACTTGAAAGCGAAAGGGAAACCAGAGGAGCT
CTCTCGACGCAGGACTCGGCTTGCTGAAGCGCGCACGGCAAGAGGCGAGGGGCGGCGACTGGTGAGTACG
CCAAAAATTTTGACTAGCGGAGGCTAGAAGGAGAGAGATGGGTGCGAGAGCGTCAGTATTAAGCGGGGGA
GAATTAGATCGCGATGGGAAAAAATTCGGTTAAGGCCAGGGGGAAAGAAAAAATATAAATTAAAACATAT
AGTATGGGCAAGCAGGGAGCTAGAACGATTCGCAGTTAATCCTGGCCTGTTAGAAACATCAGAAGGCTGT
AGACAAATACTGGGACAGCTACAACCATCCCTTCAGACAGGATCAGAAGAACTTAGATCATTATATAATA
CAGTAGCAACCCTCTATTGTGTGCATCAAAGGATAGAGATAAAAGACACCAAGGAAGCTTTAGACAAGAT
AGAGGAAGAGCAAAACAAAAGTAAGACCACCGCACAGCAAGCGGCCGCTGATCTTCAGACCTGGAGGAGG
AGATATGAGGGACAATTGGAGAAGTGAATTATATAAATATAAAGTAGTAAAAATTGAACCATTAGGAGTA
GCACCCACCAAGGCAAAGAGAAGAGTGGTGCAGAGAGAAAAAAGAGCAGTGGGAATAGGAGCTTTGTTCC
TTGGGTTCTTGGGAGCAGCAGGAAGCACTATGGGCGCAGCGTCAATGACGCTGACGGTACAGGCCAGACA
ATTATTGTCTGGTATAGTGCAGCAGCAGAACAATTTGCTGAGGGCTATTGAGGCGCAACAGCATCTGTTG
CAACTCACAGTCTGGGGCATCAAGCAGCTCCAGGCAAGAATCCTGGCTGTGGAAAGATACCTAAAGGATC
AACAGCTCCTGGGGATTTGGGGTTGCTCTGGAAAACTCATTTGCACCACTGCTGTGCCTTGGAATGCTAG
TTGGAGTAATAAATCTCTGGAACAGATTTGGAATCACACGACCTGGATGGAGTGGGACAGAGAAATTAAC
AATTACACAAGCTTAATACACTCCTTAATTGAAGAATCGCAAAACCAGCAAGAAAAGAATGAACAAGAAT
TATTGGAATTAGATAAATGGGCAAGTTTGTGGAATTGGTTTAACATAACAAATTGGCTGTGGTATATAAA
ATTATTCATAATGATAGTAGGAGGCTTGGTAGGTTTAAGAATAGTTTTTGCTGTACTTTCTATAGTGAAT
AGAGTTAGGCAGGGATATTCACCATTATCGTTTCAGACCCACCTCCCAACCCCGAGGGGACCCAGAGAGG
GCCTATTTCCCATGATTCCTTCATATTTGCATATACGATACAAGGCTGTTAGAGAGATAATTAGAATTAA
TTTGACTGTAAACACAAAGATATTAGTACAAAATACGTGACGTAGAAAGTAATAATTTCTTGGGTAGTTT
GCAGTTTTAAAATTATGTTTTAAAATGGACTATCATATGCTTACCGTAACTTGAAAGTATTTCGATTTCT
TGGCTTTATATATCTTGTGGAAAGGACGAAACACCGCTTAGGCTATAATCACAATGGTTTTAGAGCTAGA
AATAGCAAGTTAAAATAAGGCTAGTCCGTTATCAACTTGAAAAAGTGGCACCGAGTCGGTGCTTTTTTAA
GCTTGGCGTAACTAGATCTTGAGACAAATGGCAGTATTCATCCACAATTTTAAAAGAAAAGGGGGGATTG
GGGGGTACAGTGCAGGGGAAAGAATAGTAGACATAATAGCAACAGACATACAAACTAAAGAATTACAAAA
ACAAATTACAAAAATTCAAAATTTTCGGGTTTATTACAGGGACAGCAGAGATCCACTTTGGCGCCGGCTC
GAGGGGG
Features (pLannotate 1.2.2; 29 found; start..end, strand, type, name):
     14..80      +  CDS            small t antigen (fragment): SV40 (simian virus 40) small t antigen
    106..317     +  promoter       EF-1α core promoter: core promoter for human elongation factor EF-1α
    318..1256    +  intron         EF-1α intron A: intron upstream of the start codon of human EF-1α
   1278..1877    +  CDS            PuroR (fragment): puromycin N-acetyltransferase; pac from Streptomyces; confers resistance to puromycin
   1893..2481    +  misc_feature   WPRE: woodchuck hepatitis virus posttranscriptional regulatory element
   2532..2551    +  misc_feature   cPPT/CTS (fragment): central polypurine tract and central termination sequence of HIV-1
   2553..2786    +  LTR            3' LTR (ΔU3): self-inactivating 3' long terminal repeat (LTR) from HIV-1
   2864..2985    +  polyA_signal   SV40 poly(A) signal: SV40 polyadenylation signal
   3025..3160    +  rep_origin     SV40 ori: SV40 origin of replication
   3181..3199    -  promoter       T7 promoter: promoter for bacteriophage T7 RNA polymerase
   3207..3362    +  CDS            lacZα (fragment): LacZα fragment of β-galactosidase; lacZ fragment
   3367..3795    +  rep_origin     f1 ori (sequence partly withheld): f1 bacteriophage origin of replication; arrow indicates direction of (+) strand synthesis
   3848..3952    +  promoter       AmpR promoter: bla
   3953..4813    +  CDS            AmpR: β-lactamase; bla; confers resistance to ampicillin, carbenicillin, and related antibiotics
   4984..5572    +  rep_origin     ori: high-copy-number ColE1/pMB1/pBR322/pUC origin of replication
   5755..5847    +  CDS            lacI (fragment): lac repressor; lacI; The lac repressor binds to the lac operator to inhibit transcription in E. coli. This inhibition can be relieved by adding lactose or isopropyl-β-D-thiogalactopyranoside (IPTG).
   5860..5881    +  protein_bind   CAP binding site: CAP binding activates transcription in the presence of cAMP. E. coli catabolite activator protein
   5896..5926    +  promoter       lac promoter: promoter for the E. coli lac operon
   5934..5950    +  protein_bind   lac operator: The lac repressor binds to the lac operator to inhibit transcription in E. coli. This inhibition can be relieved by adding lactose or isopropyl-β-D-thiogalactopyranoside (IPTG). lac repressor encoded by lacI
   5995..6013    +  promoter       T3 promoter: promoter for bacteriophage T3 RNA polymerase
   6041..6267    +  promoter       RSV promoter: Rous sarcoma virus enhancer/promoter
   6268..6448    +  LTR            5' LTR (truncated): truncated 5' long terminal repeat (LTR) from HIV-1
   6495..6620    +  misc_feature   HIV-1 Ψ: packaging signal of human immunodeficiency virus type 1
   6604..6967    +  CDS            HIV-1 gag (fragment): gag protein from human immunodeficiency virus 1; gag
   7113..7346    +  misc_feature   RRE: The Rev response element (RRE) of HIV-1 allows for Rev-dependent mRNA export from the nucleus to the cytoplasm.
   7723..7749    +  CDS            Rev (fragment): human immunodeficiency virus 1 (HIV-1) Rev protein; rev; enhances nuclear export of unspliced and incompletely spliced viral mRNAs
   7753..7993    +  promoter       U6 promoter: RNA polymerase III promoter for human U6 snRNA
   8023..8098    +  misc_RNA       gRNA scaffold: guide RNA scaffold for the Streptococcus pyogenes CRISPR/Cas9 system
   8154..8271    +  misc_feature   cPPT/CTS: central polypurine tract and central termination sequence of HIV-1
