[The description below was written by a language model from this plasmid's Addgene catalogue record and pLannotate feature annotations shown in this document.]
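Description:
ABL1 gRNA (BRDN0001147582) is a third-generation lentiviral single-guide RNA plasmid built on the lentiGuide-Puro backbone and designed to target the human ABL1 kinase gene. It is propagated in E. coli as a high-copy plasmid through a ColE1/pUC-type origin with ampicillin selection (β-lactamase under its own promoter). The backbone also carries an f1 origin, an SV40 origin and poly(A) signal, and remnants of lac and T7/T3 cloning-vector sequence.

The viral genome is transcribed from an RSV promoter fused to a truncated HIV-1 5' LTR, which makes packaging Tat-independent. It also contains the Ψ packaging signal with a gag fragment, the Rev response element for nuclear export of the full-length RNA, a central polypurine tract, and a self-inactivating ΔU3 3' LTR. Between the LTRs sit two expression units. A human U6 RNA polymerase III promoter drives the ABL1-specific 20-nt spacer joined to the Streptococcus pyogenes Cas9 guide scaffold. An EF-1α core promoter with its intron A drives puromycin N-acetyltransferase for selection of transduced mammalian cells, followed by a WPRE to enhance transcript expression.

The plasmid does not encode Cas9, so it is meant to be used with a separate Cas9 lentivirus such as lentiCas9-Blast or in cells that already express Cas9, where it directs cleavage and knockout of ABL1. The guide was designed against two ABL1 reference transcripts and belongs to a human kinome gRNA collection developed with optimized sgRNA design rules for high on-target activity and low off-target effects.
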