Addgene plasmid #77732: ABL1 gRNA (BRDN0001147582)
Purpose: 3rd generation lentiviral gRNA plasmid targeting human ABL1
Depositing lab: John Doench & David Root. Depositing organization: Broad Institute. Publication: Optimized sgRNA design to maximize activity and minimize off-target effects of CRISPR-Cas9. Doench JG, Fusi N, Sullender M, Hegde M, Vaimberg EW, Donovan KF, Smith I, Tothova Z, Wilen C, Orchard R, Virgin HW, Listgarten J, Root DE. Nat Biotechnol. 2016 Jan 18. doi: 10.1038/nbt.3437. PubMed 26780180.
Backbone
  Vector backbone: lentiGuide-Puro
  Backbone manufacturer: Zhang Lab (Addgene plasmid # 52963)
  Vector type: Mammalian Expression, Lentiviral, CRISPR
  Selectable markers: Puromycin
Growth in bacteria
  Bacterial resistance: Ampicillin, 100 μg/mL
  Growth temperature: 37°C
  Growth strain: DH5alpha
  Copy number: High Copy
Gene/Insert
  Gene/Insert name: ABL1 (alt names: ABL1; NM_005157.5)
  gRNA/shRNA sequence: CTTAGGCTATAATCACAATG
  Species: H. sapiens (human)
  Entrez Gene: ABL1 (a.k.a. ABL, BCR-ABL, CHDSKM, JTK7, bcr/abl, c-ABL, c-ABL1, p150, v-abl)
  Promoter: hU6
  Cloning method: Unknown
  Sequencing primers: 5′ U6-F; 3′ pS2-R
Terms and licenses: Academic/Nonprofit Terms; Industry Terms: Not Available to Industry
Depositor comments: The gRNA was designed to target the following Genbank reference sequence(s): NM_005157.5,NM_007313.2. Note that this plasmid does NOT contain Cas9. It should be used in conjunction with lentiCas9-Blast (Addgene #52962) or otherwise with cell lines already expressing Cas9. Browse the full kinome gRNA library at http://www.addgene.org/pooled-library/broadgpp-human-kinome/ or visit http://www.broadinstitute.org/rnai/public/ for detailed protocols and information.
How to cite: ABL1 gRNA (BRDN0001147582) was a gift from John Doench & David Root (Addgene plasmid # 77732 ; http://n2t.net/addgene:77732 ; RRID:Addgene_77732)
