>Addgene plasmid #77732 | ABL1 gRNA (BRDN0001147582) | depositor partial sequence | sequence record 145192 | Target Sequence
CTTAGGCTATAATCACAATG
