>Addgene plasmid #77732 | ABL1 gRNA (BRDN0001147582) | addgene partial sequence | sequence record 188321 | hU6-F
GACGTAGAAAGTAATAATTTCTTGGGTAGTTTGCAGCTTTTAAAATTATGTTTTAAAATGGACTATCATA
TGCTTACCGTAACTTGAAAGTATTTCGATTTCTTGGCTTTATATATCTTGTGGAAAGGACGAAACACCGC
TTAGGCTATAATCACAATGGTTTTAGAGCTAGAAATAGCAAGTTAAAATAAGGCTAGTCCGTTATCAACT
TGAAAAAGTGGCACCGAGTCGGTGCTTTTTTAAGCTTGGCGTAACTAGATCTTGAGACAAATGGCAGTAT
TCATCCACAATTTTAAAAGAAAAGGGGGGATTGGGGGGTACAGTGCAGGGGAAAGAATAGTAGACATAAT
AGCAACAGACATACAAACTAAAGAATTACAAAAACAAATTACAAAAATTCAAAATTTTCGGGTTTATTAC
AGGGACAGCAGAGATCCACTTTGGCGCCGGCTCGAGGGGGCCCGGGTGCAAAGATGGATAAAGTTTTAAA
CAGAGAGGAATCTTTGCAGCTAATGGACCTTCTAGGTCTTGAAAGGAGTGGGAATTGGCTCCGGTGCCCG
TCAGTGGGCA
